>Addgene plasmid #194163 | pcDNA3.1_ZKSCAN1_Tau10-12WT | addgene full sequence | sequence record 381804 | Addgene NGS Result
GACGGATCGGGAGATCTCCCGATCCCCTATGGTGCACTCTCAGTACAATCTGCTCTGATGCCGCATAGTT
AAGCCAGTATCTGCTCCCTGCTTGTGTGTTGGAGGTCGCTGAGTAGTGCGCGAGCAAAATTTAAGCTACA
ACAAGGCAAGGCTTGACCGACAATTGCATGAAGAATCTGCTTAGGGTTAGGCGTTTTGCGCTGCTTCGCG
ATGTACGGGCCAGATATACGCGTTGACATTGATTATTGACTAGTTATTAATAGTAATCAATTACGGGGTC
ATTAGTTCATAGCCCATATATGGAGTTCCGCGTTACATAACTTACGGTAAATGGCCCGCCTGGCTGACCG
CCCAACGACCCCCGCCCATTGACGTCAATAATGACGTATGTTCCCATAGTAACGCCAATAGGGACTTTCC
ATTGACGTCAATGGGTGGAGTATTTACGGTAAACTGCCCACTTGGCAGTACATCAAGTGTATCATATGCC
AAGTACGCCCCCTATTGACGTCAATGACGGTAAATGGCCCGCCTGGCATTATGCCCAGTACATGACCTTA
TGGGACTTTCCTACTTGGCAGTACATCTACGTATTAGTCATCGCTATTACCATGGTGATGCGGTTTTGGC
AGTACATCAATGGGCGTGGATAGCGGTTTGACTCACGGGGATTTCCAAGTCTCCACCCCATTGACGTCAA
TGGGAGTTTGTTTTGGCACCAAAATCAACGGGACTTTCCAAAATGTCGTAACAACTCCGCCCCATTGACG
CAAATGGGCGGTAGGCGTGTACGGTGGGAGGTCTATATAAGCAGAGCTCTCTGGCTAACTAGAGAACCCA
CTGCTTACTGGCTTATCGAAATTAATACGACTCACTATAGGGAGACCCAAGCTGGCTAGCGTTTAAACTT
AAGCTTGGTACCGAGCTCGGATCCACTAGTCCAGTGTGGTGGAATTCAGTGACAGTGGAGATTGTACAGT
TTTTTCCTCGATTTGTCAGGATTTTTTTTTTTTGACGGAGTTTAACTTCTTGTCTCCCAGGTAGGAAGTG
CAGTGGCGTAATCTCGGCTCACTACAACCTCCACCTCCTGGGTTCAAGCGTTTCTCCTGCCTCAGCTTTC
CGAGTAGCTGGGATTACAGGCGCCTGCCACCATGCCCTGCTGACTTTTGTATTTTTAGTAGAGACGGGGT
TTCACCATGTTGGCCAGGCTGGTCTTGAACTCCTGACCGCAGGCGATTGGCCTGCCTCGGCCTCCCAAAG
TGCTGAGATTACAGGCGTGAGCCACCACCCCCGGCCTCAGGAGCGTTCTGATAGTGCCTCGATGTGCTGC
CTCCTATAAAGTGTTAGCAGCACAGATCACTTTTTGTAAAGGTACGTACTAATGACTTTTTTTTTATACT
TCAGGTGCAGATAATTAATGACTACAAAGACCATGACGGTGATTATAAAGATCATGACATCGATTACAAG
GATGACGATGACAAGAAGAAGCTGGATCTTAGCAACGTCCAGTCCAAGTGTGGCTCAAAGGATAATATCA
AACACGTCCCGGGAGGCGGCAGTGTGCAAATAGTCTACAAACCAGTTGACCTGAGCAAGGTGACCTCCAA
GTGTGGCTCATTAGGCAACATCCATCATAAACCAGGAGGTGGCCAGGTGGAAGTAAAATCTGAGAAGCTT
GACTTCAAGGACAGAGTCCAGTCGAAGATTGGGTCCCTGGACAATATCACCCACGTCCCTGGCGGAGGAA
ATAAAAAGGTAAGAAGCAAGGTTTCATTTAGGGGAAGGGAAATGATTCAGGACGAGAGTCTTTGTGCTGC
TGAGTGCCTGTGATGAAGAAGCATGTTAGTCCTGGGCAACGTAGCGAGACCCCATCTCTACAAAAAATAG
AAAAATTAGCCAGGTATAGTGGCGCACACCTGTGATTCCAGCTACGCAGGAGGCTGAGGTGGGAGGATTG
CTTGAGCCCAGGAGGTTGAGGCTGCAGTGAGCTGGAATCATGCCACTACTCCAACCTGGGCAACACAGCA
AGGACCCTGTCTCAAAAGCTACTTACAGAAAAGAATTAGGCTCGGCACGGTAGCTCACACCTGTAATCCC
AGCACTTTGGGAGGCTGAGGCGGGCAGATCACTTGAGGTCAGGAGTTTGAGACCAGCCTGGCCAACATGG
TGAAACCTTGTCTCTACTAAAAATATGAAAATTAGCCAGGCATGGTGGCACATTCCTGTAATCCCAGCTA
CTCGGGAGGCTGAGGCAGGAGAATCACTTGAACCCAGGAGGTGGAGGTTGCAGTAAGCCGAGATCGTACC
ACTGTGCTCTAGCCTTGGTGACAGAGCGAGACTGTCTTAAAAAAAAAAAAAAAAAAAGAATTAATTAAAA
ATTTAAAAAAAAATGAAAAAAAGCTGCATGCTTGTTTTTTGTTTTTAGTTATTCTACATTGTTGTCATTA
TTACCAAATATTGGGGAAAATACAACTTACAGACCAATCTCAGGAGTTAAATGTTACTACGAAGGCAAAT
GAACTATGCGTAATGAACCTGGTAGGCATTAGCGGCCGCTCGAGTCTAGAGGGCCCGTTTAAACCCGCTG
ATCAGCCTCGACTGTGCCTTCTAGTTGCCAGCCATCTGTTGTTTGCCCCTCCCCCGTGCCTTCCTTGACC
CTGGAAGGTGCCACTCCCACTGTCCTTTCCTAATAAAATGAGGAAATTGCATCGCATTGTCTGAGTAGGT
GTCATTCTATTCTGGGGGGTGGGGTGGGGCAGGACAGCAAGGGGGAGGATTGGGAAGACAATAGCAGGCA
TGCTGGGGATGCGGTGGGCTCTATGGCTTCTGAGGCGGAAAGAACCAGCTGGGGCTCTAGGGGGTATCCC
C
[124 nt withheld, positions 2872-2995]
C
[91 nt withheld, positions 2997-3087]
A
[49 nt withheld, positions 3089-3137]
CCTTTGACGTTGGAGTCCACGTTCTTT
[37 nt withheld, positions 3165-3201]
ACCCTATCTCGGTCTATTCTTTTGATTTATAAGGGATTTTGCCGATTTCGGCCTATTGGTTAAAAAATGA
GCTGATTTAACAAAAATTTAACGCGAATTAATTCTGTGGAATGTGTGTCAGTTAGGGTGTGGAAAGTCCC
CAGGCTCCCCAGCAGGCAGAAGTATGCAAAGCATGCATCTCAATTAGTCAGCAACCAGGTGTGGAAAGTC
CCCAGGCTCCCCAGCAGGCAGAAGTATGCAAAGCATGCATCTCAATTAGTCAGCAACCATAGTCCCGCCC
CTAACTCCGCCCATCCCGCCCCTAACTCCGCCCAGTTCCGCCCATTCTCCGCCCCATGGCTGACTAATTT
TTTTTATTTATGCAGAGGCCGAGGCCGCCTCTGCCTCTGAGCTATTCCAGAAGTAGTGAGGAGGCTTTTT
TGGAGGCCTAGGCTTTTGCAAAAAGCTCCCGGGAGCTTGTATATCCATTTTCGGATCTGATCAAGAGACA
GGATGAGGATCGTTTCGCATGATTGAACAAGATGGATTGCACGCAGGTTCTCCGGCCGCTTGGGTGGAGA
GGCTATTCGGCTATGACTGGGCACAACAGACAATCGGCTGCTCTGATGCCGCCGTGTTCCGGCTGTCAGC
GCAGGGGCGCCCGGTTCTTTTTGTCAAGACCGACCTGTCCGGTGCCCTGAATGAACTGCAGGACGAGGCA
GCGCGGCTATCGTGGCTGGCCACGACGGGCGTTCCTTGCGCAGCTGTGCTCGACGTTGTCACTGAAGCGG
GAAGGGACTGGCTGCTATTGGGCGAAGTGCCGGGGCAGGATCTCCTGTCATCTCACCTTGCTCCTGCCGA
GAAAGTATCCATCATGGCTGATGCAATGCGGCGGCTGCATACGCTTGATCCGGCTACCTGCCCATTCGAC
CACCAAGCGAAACATCGCATCGAGCGAGCACGTACTCGGATGGAAGCCGGTCTTGTCGATCAGGATGATC
TGGACGAAGAGCATCAGGGGCTCGCGCCAGCCGAACTGTTCGCCAGGCTCAAGGCGCGCATGCCCGACGG
CGAGGATCTCGTCGTGACCCATGGCGATGCCTGCTTGCCGAATATCATGGTGGAAAATGGCCGCTTTTCT
GGATTCATCGACTGTGGCCGGCTGGGTGTGGCGGACCGCTATCAGGACATAGCGTTGGCTACCCGTGATA
TTGCTGAAGAGCTTGGCGGCGAATGGGCTGACCGCTTCCTCGTGCTTTACGGTATCGCCGCTCCCGATTC
GCAGCGCATCGCCTTCTATCGCCTTCTTGACGAGTTCTTCTGAGCGGGACTCTGGGGTTCGAAATGACCG
ACCAAGCGACGCCCAACCTGCCATCACGAGATTTCGATTCCACCGCCGCCTTCTATGAAAGGTTGGGCTT
CGGAATCGTTTTCCGGGACGCCGGCTGGATGATCCTCCAGCGCGGGGATCTCATGCTGGAGTTCTTCGCC
CACCCCAACTTGTTTATTGCAGCTTATAATGGTTACAAATAAAGCAATAGCATCACAAATTTCACAAATA
AAGCATTTTTTTCACTGCATTCTAGTTGTGGTTTGTCCAAACTCATCAATGTATCTTATCATGTCTGTAT
ACCGTCGACCTCTAGCTAGAGCTTGGCGTAATCATGGTCATAGCTGTTTCCTGTGTGAAATTGTTATCCG
CTCACAATTCCACACAACATACGAGCCGGAAGCATAAAGTGTAAAGCCTGGGGTGCCTAATGAGTGAGCT
AACTCACATTAATTGCGTTGCGCTCACTGCCCGCTTTCCAGTCGGGAAACCTGTCGTGCCAGCTGCATTA
ATGAATCGGCCAACGCGCGGGGAGAGGCGGTTTGCGTATTGGGCGCTCTTCCGCTTCCTCGCTCACTGAC
TCGCTGCGCTCGGTCGTTCGGCTGCGGCGAGCGGTATCAGCTCACTCAAAGGCGGTAATACGGTTATCCA
CAGAATCAGGGGATAACGCAGGAAAGAACATGTGAGCAAAAGGCCAGCAAAAGGCCAGGAACCGTAAAAA
GGCCGCGTTGCTGGCGTTTTTCCATAGGCTCCGCCCCCCTGACGAGCATCACAAAAATCGACGCTCAAGT
CAGAGGTGGCGAAACCCGACAGGACTATAAAGATACCAGGCGTTTCCCCCTGGAAGCTCCCTCGTGCGCT
CTCCTGTTCCGACCCTGCCGCTTACCGGATACCTGTCCGCCTTTCTCCCTTCGGGAAGCGTGGCGCTTTC
TCATAGCTCACGCTGTAGGTATCTCAGTTCGGTGTAGGTCGTTCGCTCCAAGCTGGGCTGTGTGCACGAA
CCCCCCGTTCAGCCCGACCGCTGCGCCTTATCCGGTAACTATCGTCTTGAGTCCAACCCGGTAAGACACG
ACTTATCGCCACTGGCAGCAGCCACTGGTAACAGGATTAGCAGAGCGAGGTATGTAGGCGGTGCTACAGA
GTTCTTGAAGTGGTGGCCTAACTACGGCTACACTAGAAGAACAGTATTTGGTATCTGCGCTCTGCTGAAG
CCAGTTACCTTCGGAAAAAGAGTTGGTAGCTCTTGATCCGGCAAACAAACCACCGCTGGTAGCGGTGGTT
TTTTTGTTTGCAAGCAGCAGATTACGCGCAGAAAAAAAGGATCTCAAGAAGATCCTTTGATCTTTTCTAC
GGGGTCTGACGCTCAGTGGAACGAAAACTCACGTTAAGGGATTTTGGTCATGAGATTATCAAAAAGGATC
TTCACCTAGATCCTTTTAAATTAAAAATGAAGTTTTAAATCAATCTAAAGTATATATGAGTAAACTTGGT
CTGACAGTTACCAATGCTTAATCAGTGAGGCACCTATCTCAGCGATCTGTCTATTTCGTTCATCCATAGT
TGCCTGACTCCCCGTCGTGTAGATAACTACGATACGGGAGGGCTTACCATCTGGCCCCAGTGCTGCAATG
ATACCGCGAGACCCACGCTCACCGGCTCCAGATTTATCAGCAATAAACCAGCCAGCCGGAAGGGCCGAGC
GCAGAAGTGGTCCTGCAACTTTATCCGCCTCCATCCAGTCTATTAATTGTTGCCGGGAAGCTAGAGTAAG
TAGTTCGCCAGTTAATAGTTTGCGCAACGTTGTTGCCATTGCTACAGGCATCGTGGTGTCACGCTCGTCG
TTTGGTATGGCTTCATTCAGCTCCGGTTCCCAACGATCAAGGCGAGTTACATGATCCCCCATGTTGTGCA
AAAAAGCGGTTAGCTCCTTCGGTCCTCCGATCGTTGTCAGAAGTAAGTTGGCCGCAGTGTTATCACTCAT
GGTTATGGCAGCACTGCATAATTCTCTTACTGTCATGCCATCCGTAAGATGCTTTTCTGTGACTGGTGAG
TACTCAACCAAGTCATTCTGAGAATAGTGTATGCGGCGACCGAGTTGCTCTTGCCCGGCGTCAATACGGG
ATAATACCGCGCCACATAGCAGAACTTTAAAAGTGCTCATCATTGGAAAACGTTCTTCGGGGCGAAAACT
CTCAAGGATCTTACCGCTGTTGAGATCCAGTTCGATGTAACCCACTCGTGCACCCAACTGATCTTCAGCA
TCTTTTACTTTCACCAGCGTTTCTGGGTGAGCAAAAACAGGAAGGCAAAATGCCGCAAAAAAGGGAATAA
GGGCGACACGGAAATGTTGAATACTCATACTCTTCCTTTTTCAATATTATTGAAGCATTTATCAGGGTTA
TTGTCTCATGAGCGGATACATATTTGAATGTATTTAGAAAAATAAACAAATAGGGGTTCCGCGCACATTT
CCCCGAAAAGTGCCACCTGACGTC
Features (pLannotate 1.2.2; 25 found; start..end, strand, type, name):
     28..80      -  misc_feature   bom (fragment): basis of mobility region from pBR322
    235..614     +  enhancer       CMV enhancer: human cytomegalovirus immediate early enhancer
    615..818     +  promoter       CMV promoter: human cytomegalovirus (CMV) immediate early promoter
    814..847     +  LTR            5' LTR (truncated) (fragment): truncated 5' long terminal repeat (LTR) from HIV-1
    863..881     +  promoter       T7 promoter: promoter for bacteriophage T7 RNA polymerase
   1034..1231    +  CDS            C9orf85 (fragment): CI085_HUMAN - Experimental evidence at protein level: Swiss-Prot protein existence level 1. From Homo sapiens (Human).
   1420..1485    +  CDS            3xFLAG: three tandem FLAG® epitope tags, followed by an enterokinase cleavage site
   1495..1698    +  CDS            MAPT (fragment): TAU_SPECI - Experimental evidence at protein level: Swiss-Prot protein existence level 1. Promotes microtubule assembly and stability, and might be involved in the establishment and maintenance of neuronal polarity. The C-terminus binds axonal microtubules while the N-terminus binds neural plasma membrane components, suggesting that tau functions as a linker protein between both. Axonal polarity is predetermined by tau localization (in the neuronal cell) in the domain of the cell body defined by the centrosome. The short isoforms allow plasticity of the cytoskeleton whereas the longer isoforms
   1909..1992    -  CDS            C14orf178 (fragment): CN178_HUMAN - Experimental evidence at transcript level: Swiss-Prot protein existence level 2. From Homo sapiens (Human).
   2088..2104    -  CDS            GFP11x7 (fragment): seven tandem copies of the 11th β-strand of superfolder GFP each GFP11 associates with GFP(1-10), consisting of the first 10 β-strands, to reconstitute fluorescent GFP (Kamiyama et al., 2016)
   2149..2343    -  CDS            C9orf85 (fragment): CI085_HUMAN - Experimental evidence at protein level: Swiss-Prot protein existence level 1. From Homo sapiens (Human).
   2602..2826    +  polyA_signal   bGH poly(A) signal: bovine growth hormone polyadenylation signal
   2830..2851    +  promoter       SV40 promoter (fragment): SV40 enhancer and early promoter
   2872..3300    +  rep_origin     f1 ori (sequence partly withheld): f1 bacteriophage origin of replication; arrow indicates direction of (+) strand synthesis
   3314..3643    +  promoter       SV40 promoter: SV40 enhancer and early promoter
   3710..4501    +  CDS            neo: KKA2_KLEPN - Also known as kan, nptII. Experimental evidence at protein level: Swiss-Prot protein existence level 1. Resistance to kanamycin, neomycin, paromomycin, ribostamycin, butirosin and gentamicin B. From Klebsiella pneumoniae.
   4525..4683    +  CDS            ble (fragment): BLE_KLEPN - Experimental evidence at protein level: Swiss-Prot protein existence level 1. Binding protein with a strong affinity to the bleomycin family of antibiotics. Binds to CL990; an antimitotic-antibiotic compound. From Klebsiella pneumoniae.
   4678..4799    +  polyA_signal   SV40 poly(A) signal: SV40 polyadenylation signal
   4872..4888    -  protein_bind   lac operator: The lac repressor binds to the lac operator to inhibit transcription in E. coli. This inhibition can be relieved by adding lactose or isopropyl-β-D-thiogalactopyranoside (IPTG). lac repressor encoded by lacI
   4896..4926    -  promoter       lac promoter: promoter for the E. coli lac operon
   4941..4962    -  protein_bind   CAP binding site: CAP binding activates transcription in the presence of cAMP. E. coli catabolite activator protein
   4975..5067    -  CDS            lacI (fragment): lac repressor; lacI; The lac repressor binds to the lac operator to inhibit transcription in E. coli. This inhibition can be relieved by adding lactose or isopropyl-β-D-thiogalactopyranoside (IPTG).
   5250..5838    -  rep_origin     ori: high-copy-number ColE1/pMB1/pBR322/pUC origin of replication
   6009..6869    -  CDS            AmpR: β-lactamase; bla; confers resistance to ampicillin, carbenicillin, and related antibiotics
   6870..6974    -  promoter       AmpR promoter: bla
