[The description below was written by a language model from this plasmid's Addgene catalogue record and pLannotate feature annotations shown in this document.]
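Description:
pcDNA3.1_ZKSCAN1_Tau10-12WT is a 7,005 bp mammalian expression plasmid built on pcDNA3.1 and designed to produce a circular RNA from the human microtubule-associated protein tau (MAPT) gene. It is propagated in E. coli through a high-copy ColE1/pUC-type origin with ampicillin selection (AmpR under its own bla promoter). It also retains the backbone's f1 origin and an SV40 promoter–neo–SV40 poly(A) cassette, which can serve for G418 selection of transfected mammalian cells.

The roughly 1.65 kb insert sits between the CMV enhancer/promoter (with a downstream T7 promoter) and the bGH polyadenylation signal. According to the record, it combines wild-type tau cDNA exons 10–12 with intronic ZKSCAN1 sequences that carry Alu repeat elements. In the feature table, the tau fragment and an adjacent 3xFLAG tag lie in the middle of the insert. On either side are fragments annotated as C9orf85 in opposite orientations. These, and probably the short C14orf178 and GFP11 hits, look like spurious similarity matches to the repeat-containing intronic sequence rather than real coding regions. Inverted repeats of this kind base-pair in the primary transcript, bringing the downstream splice donor close to the upstream acceptor and promoting back-splicing. Here that joins exon 12 to exon 10 and yields the tau 12→10 circRNA. The 3xFLAG tag placed in exon 10 allows any protein translated from the circle to be detected. The construct is the wild-type version, used to study the formation and translation of tau circular RNAs in transfected cells.
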