Addgene plasmid #194163: pcDNA3.1_ZKSCAN1_Tau10-12WT
Purpose: Insert contains intronic ZKSCAN1 Alu repeat elements flanked by the wild-type tau cDNA exons 10-12. Expresses the tau circRNA 12-->10 WT with 3X flag tag in exon 10.
Depositing lab: Stefan Stamm. Depositing organization: University of Kentucky. Publication: RNA editing of microtubule-associated protein tau circular RNAs promotes their translation and tau tangle formation. Welden JR, Margvelani G, Arizaca Maquera KA, Gudlavalleti B, Miranda Sardon SC, Campos AR, Robil N, Lee DC, Hernandez AG, Wang WX, Di J, de la Grange P, Nelson PT, Stamm S. Nucleic Acids Res. 2022 Dec 9;50(22):12979-12996. doi: 10.1093/nar/gkac1129. PubMed 36533443.
Backbone
  Vector backbone: pcDNA3.1
  Total vector size (bp): 7005
  Vector type: Mammalian Expression
Growth in bacteria
  Bacterial resistance: Ampicillin, 100 μg/mL
  Growth temperature: 37°C
  Growth strain: NEB Stable
  Copy number: Unknown
Gene/Insert
  Gene/Insert name: Microtubule-associated protein tau 10-12 WT ZKSCAN1 intronic alu elements
  Species: H. sapiens (human)
  Insert size (bp): 1650
  Tag / fusion protein: 3X flag tag
Terms and licenses: Academic/Nonprofit Terms; Industry Terms: Not Available to Industry
How to cite: pcDNA3.1_ZKSCAN1_Tau10-12WT was a gift from Stefan Stamm (Addgene plasmid # 194163 ; http://n2t.net/addgene:194163 ; RRID:Addgene_194163)
